>Addgene plasmid #206339 | pET15-VraS - T331I | addgene full sequence | sequence record 408790 | Addgene NGS Result
ACCCACGCCGAAACAAGCGCTCATGAGCCCGAAGTGGCGAGCCCGATCTTCCCCATCGGTGATGTCGGCG
ATATAGGCGCCAGCAACCGCACCTGTGGCGCCGGTGATGCCGGCCACGATGCGTCCGGCGTAGAGGATCG
AGATCTCGATCCCGCGAAATTAATACGACTCACTATAGGGGAATTGTGAGCGGATAACAATTCCCCTCTA
GAAATAATTTTGTTTAACTTTAAGAAGGAGATATACCATGGGCGAGCTCAGCAGCCATCATCATCATCAT
CACAGCAGCGGCCATATGGAGGATCTGTACTTTCAGAGCTGCATGGAGGGTGAAACCGTGGGCATCAACG
ACCAGAACATCGAGATTTACAGCGAAACCCTGGATCTGTATCACACCCTGGTTCCGCTGAACCAGGAGCT
GCACAAGCTGCGTCTGAAAACCCAAAACCTGACCAACGAAAACTACAACATCAACGACGTGAAGGTTAAG
AAAATCATTGAGGATGAACGTCAACGTCTGGCGCGTGAGCTGCACGACAGCGTGAGCCAGCAACTGTTCG
CGGCGAGCATGATGCTGAGCGCGATTAAGGAGACCAAACTGGAACCGCCGCTGGACCAGCAAATCCCGAT
TCTGGAGAAAATGGTTCAGGATAGCCAACTGGAAATGCGTGCGCTGCTGCTGCACCTGCGTCCGCTGGGT
CTGAAGGATAAAAGCCTGGGCGAGGGCATCAAGGACCTGGTGATTGATCTGCAGAAGAAAGTTCCGATGA
AAGTGGTTCACGAAATCCAAGACTTCAAGGTGCCGAAAGGCATTGAGGATCACCTGTTTCGTATCACCCA
GGAAGCGATTAGCAACACCCTGCGTCACAGCAACGGTACCAAGGTGACCGTTGAACTGTTCAACAAAGAC
GATTACCTGCTGCTGCGTATCCAGGACAACGGCAAGGGCTTTAACGTTGATGAGAAACTGGAACAAAGCT
ATGGTCTGAAGAACATGCGTGAGCGTGCGCTGGAAATCGGCGCGACCTTTCACATTGTGAGCCTGCCGGA
CAGCGGTATCCGTATTGAGGTTAAGGCGCCGCTGAACAAAGAAGATAGCTATGACGATTAACCCGGGTCG
ACTCGAGGATCCGGCTGCTAACAAAGCCCGAAAGGAAGCTGAGTTGGCTGCTGCCACCGCTGAGCAATAA
CTAGCATAACCCCTTGGGGCCTCTAAACGGGTCTTGAGGGGTTTTTTGCTGAAAGGAGGAACTATATCCG
GATTGGCGAATGGG
[124 nt withheld, positions 1275-1398]
C
[91 nt withheld, positions 1400-1490]
A
[49 nt withheld, positions 1492-1540]
CCTTTGACGTTGGAGTCCACGTTCTTT
[37 nt withheld, positions 1568-1604]
ACCCTATCTCGGTCTATTCTTTTGATTTATAAGGGATTTTGCCGATTTCGGCCTATTGGTTAAAAAATGA
GCTGATTTAACAAAAATTTAACGCGAATTTTAACAAAATATTAACGCTTACAATTTAGGTGGCACTTTTC
GGGGAAATGTGCGCGGAACCCCTATTTGTTTATTTTTCTAAATACATTCAAATATGTATCCGCTCATGAG
ACAATAACCCTGATAAATGCTTCAATAATATTGAAAAAGGAAGAGTATGAGTATTCAACATTTCCGTGTC
GCCCTTATTCCCTTTTTTGCGGCATTTTGCCTTCCTGTTTTTGCTCACCCAGAAACGCTGGTGAAAGTAA
AAGATGCTGAAGATCAGTTGGGTGCACGAGTGGGTTACATCGAACTGGATCTCAACAGCGGTAAGATCCT
TGAGAGTTTTCGCCCCGAAGAACGTTTTCCAATGATGAGCACTTTTAAAGTTCTGCTATGTGGCGCGGTA
TTATCCCGTATTGACGCCGGGCAAGAGCAACTCGGTCGCCGCATACACTATTCTCAGAATGACTTGGTTG
AGTACTCACCAGTCACAGAAAAGCATCTTACGGATGGCATGACAGTAAGAGAATTATGCAGTGCTGCCAT
AACCATGAGTGATAACACTGCGGCCAACTTACTTCTGACAACGATCGGAGGACCGAAGGAGCTAACCGCT
TTTTTGCACAACATGGGGGATCATGTAACTCGCCTTGATCGTTGGGAACCGGAGCTGAATGAAGCCATAC
CAAACGACGAGCGTGACACCACGATGCCTGCAGCAATGGCAACAACGTTGCGCAAACTATTAACTGGCGA
ACTACTTACTCTAGCTTCCCGGCAACAATTAATAGACTGGATGGAGGCGGATAAAGTTGCAGGACCACTT
CTGCGCTCGGCCCTTCCGGCTGGCTGGTTTATTGCTGATAAATCTGGAGCCGGTGAGCGTGGGTCTCGCG
GTATCATTGCAGCACTGGGGCCAGATGGTAAGCCCTCCCGTATCGTAGTTATCTACACGACGGGGAGTCA
GGCAACTATGGATGAACGAAATAGACAGATCGCTGAGATAGGTGCCTCACTGATTAAGCATTGGTAACTG
TCAGACCAAGTTTACTCATATATACTTTAGATTGATTTAAAACTTCATTTTTAATTTAAAAGGATCTAGG
TGAAGATCCTTTTTGATAATCTCATGACCAAAATCCCTTAACGTGAGTTTTCGTTCCACTGAGCGTCAGA
CCCCGTAGAAAAGATCAAAGGATCTTCTTGAGATCCTTTTTTTCTGCGCGTAATCTGCTGCTTGCAAACA
AAAAAACCACCGCTACCAGCGGTGGTTTGTTTGCCGGATCAAGAGCTACCAACTCTTTTTCCGAAGGTAA
CTGGCTTCAGCAGAGCGCAGATACCAAATACTGTCCTTCTAGTGTAGCCGTAGTTAGGCCACCACTTCAA
GAACTCTGTAGCACCGCCTACATACCTCGCTCTGCTAATCCTGTTACCAGTGGCTGCTGCCAGTGGCGAT
AAGTCGTGTCTTACCGGGTTGGACTCAAGACGATAGTTACCGGATAAGGCGCAGCGGTCGGGCTGAACGG
GGGGTTCGTGCACACAGCCCAGCTTGGAGCGAACGACCTACACCGAACTGAGATACCTACAGCGTGAGCT
ATGAGAAAGCGCCACGCTTCCCGAAGGGAGAAAGGCGGACAGGTATCCGGTAAGCGGCAGGGTCGGAACA
GGAGAGCGCACGAGGGAGCTTCCAGGGGGAAACGCCTGGTATCTTTATAGTCCTGTCGGGTTTCGCCACC
TCTGACTTGAGCGTCGATTTTTGTGATGCTCGTCAGGGGGGCGGAGCCTATGGAAAAACGCCAGCAACGC
GGCCTTTTTACGGTTCCTGGCCTTTTGCTGGCCTTTTGCTCACATGTTCTTTCCTGCGTTATCCCCTGAT
TCTGTGGATAACCGTATTACCGCCTTTGAGTGAGCTGATACCGCTCGCCGCAGCCGAACGACCGAGCGCA
GCGAGTCAGTGAGCGAGGAAGCGGAAGAGCGCCTGATGCGGTATTTTCTCCTTACGCATCTGTGCGGTAT
TTCACACCGCAATGGTGCACTCTCAGTACAATCTGCTCTGATGCCGCATAGTTAAGCCAGTATACACTCC
GCTATCGCTACGTGACTGGGTCATGGCTGCGCCCCGACACCCGCCAACACCCGCTGACGCGCCCTGACGG
GCTTGTCTGCTCCCGGCATCCGCTTACAGACAAGCTGTGACCGTCTCCGGGAGCTGCATGTGTCAGAGGT
TTTCACCGTCATCACCGAAACGCGCGAGGCAGCTGCGGTAAAGCTCATCAGCGTGGTCGTGAAGCGATTC
ACAGATGTCTGCCTGTTCATCCGCGTCCAGCTCGTTGAGTTTCTCCAGAAGCGTTAATGTCTGGCTTCTG
ATAAAGCGGGCCATGTTAAGGGCGGTTTTTTCCTGTTTGGTCACTGATGCCTCCGTGTAAGGGGGATTTC
TGTTCATGGGGGTAATGATACCGATGAAACGAGAGAGGATGCTCACGATACGGGTTACTGATGATGAACA
TGCCCGGTTACTGGAACGTTGTGAGGGTAAACAACTGGCGGTATGGATGCGGCGGGACCAGAGAAAAATC
ACTCAGGGTCAATGCCAGCGCTTCGTTAATACAGATGTAGGTGTTCCACAGGGTAGCCAGCAGCATCCTG
CGATGCAGATCCGGAACATAATGGTGCAGGGCGCTGACTTCCGCGTTTCCAGACTTTACGAAACACGGAA
ACCGAAGACCATTCATGTTGTTGCTCAGGTCGCAGACGTTTTGCAGCAGCAGTCGCTTCACGTTCGCTCG
CGTATCGGTGATTCATTCTGCTAACCAGTAAGGCAACCCCGCCAGCCTAGCCGGGTCCTCAACGACAGGA
GCACGATCATGCGCACCCGTGGGGCCGCCATGCCGGCGATAATGGCCTGCTTCTCGCCGAAACGTTTGGT
GGCGGGACCAGTGACGAAGGCTTGAGCGAGGGCGTGCAAGATTCCGAATACCGCAAGCGACAGGCCGATC
ATCGTCGCGCTCCAGCGAAAGCGGTCCTCGCCGAAAATGACCCAGAGCGCTGCCGGCACCTGTCCTACGA
GTTGCATGATAAAGAAGACAGTCATAAGTGCGGCGACGATAGTCATGCCCCGCGCCCACCGGAAGGAGCT
GACTGGGTTGAAGGCTCTCAAGGGCATCGGTCGAGATCCCGGTGCCTAATGAGTGAGCTAACTTACATTA
ATTGCGTTGCGCTCACTGCCCGCTTTCCAGTCGGGAAACCTGTCGTGCCAGCTGCATTAATGAATCGGCC
AACGCGCGGGGAGAGGCGGTTTGCGTATTGGGCGCCAGGGTGGTTTTTCTTTTCACCAGTGAGACGGGCA
ACAGCTGATTGTCCTTCACCGCCTGGCCCTGAGAGAGTTGCAGCAAGCGGTCCACGCTGGTTTGCCCCAG
CAGGCGAAAATCCTGTTTGATGGTGGTTAACGGCGGGATATAACATGAGCTGTCTTCGGTATCGTCGTAT
CCCACTACCGAGATATCCGCACCAACGCGCAGCCCGGACTCGGTAATGGCGCGCATTGCGCCCAGCGCCA
TCTGATCGTTGGCAACCAGCATCGTAGTGGGAACGATGCCCTCATTCAGCATTTGCATGGTTTGTTGAAA
ACCGGACATGGCACTCCAGTCGCCTTCCCGTTCCGCTATCGGCTGAATTTGATTGCGAGTGAGATATTTA
TGCCAGCCAGCCAGACGCAGACGCGCCGAGACAGAACTTAATGGGCCCGCTAACAGCGCGATTTGCTGGT
GACCCAATGCGACCAGATGCTCCACGCCCAGTCGCGTACCGTCTTCATGGGAGAAAATAATACTGTTGAT
GGGTGTCTGGTCAGAGACATCAAGAAATAACGCCGGAACATTAGTGCAGGCAGCTTCCACAGCAATGGCA
TCCTGGTCATCCAGCGGATAGTTAATGATCAGCCCACTGACGCGTTGCGCGAGAAGATTGTGCACCGCCG
CTTTACAGGCTTCGACGCCGCTTCGTTCTACCATCGACACCACCACGCTGGCACCCAGTTGATCGGCGCG
AGATTTAATCGCCGCGACAATTTGCGACGGCGCGTGCAGGGCCAGACTGGAGGTGGCAACGCCAATCAGC
AACGACTGTTTGCCCGCCAGTTGTTGTGCCACGCGGTTGGGAATGTAATTCAGCTCCGCCATCGCCGCTT
CCACTTTTTCCCGCGTTTTCGCAGAAACGTGGCTGGCCTGGTTCACCACGCGGGAAACGGTCTGATAAGA
GACACCGGCATACTCTGCGACATCGTATAACGTTACTGGTTTCACATTCACCACCCTGAATTGACTCTCT
TCCGGGCGCTATCATGCCATACCGCGAAAGGTTTTGCGCCATTCGATGGTGTCCGGGATCTCGACGCTCT
CCCTTATGCGACTCCTGCATTAGGAAGCAGCCCAGTAGTAGGTTGAGGCCGTTGAGCACCGCCGCCGCAA
GGAATGGTGCATGCAAGGAGATGGCGCCCAACAGTCCCCCGGCCACGGGGCCTGCCACCAT
Features (pLannotate 1.2.2; 20 found; start..end, strand, type, name):
    161..179     +  promoter       T7 promoter: promoter for bacteriophage T7 RNA polymerase
    180..204     +  protein_bind   lac operator: The lac repressor binds to the lac operator to inhibit transcription in E. coli. This inhibition can be relieved by adding lactose or isopropyl-β-D-thiogalactopyranoside (IPTG). lac repressor encoded by lacI
    219..241     +  RBS            RBS: efficient ribosome binding site from bacteriophage T7 gene 10 (Olins and Rangwala, 1989)
    266..282     +  CDS            capTEV™ (fragment): composite tag for in vivo biotinylation, TEV protease cleavage, and 6xHis tagging
    299..319     +  CDS            TEV site: tobacco etch virus (TEV) protease recognition and cleavage site
    323..1108    +  CDS            vraS (fragment): VRAS_STAAM - Experimental evidence at protein level: Swiss-Prot protein existence level 1. Member of the two-component regulatory system PprA/PprB involved in biofilm formation by controlling the expression of many related genes including type IVb pili major subunit flp pilin, adhesin bapA or cupE fimbriae. Modulates also quorum-sensing signal production acting on both negative and positive modulators. Functions as a heme sensor histidine kinase which is autophosphorylated at a histidine residue and transfers its phosphate group to PprB. From Staphylococcus aureus (strain Mu50 / ATCC 700699).
   1134..1183    +  CDS            SET1 (fragment): solubility-enhancement tag derived from T7 phage gene 10B
   1191..1238    +  terminator     T7 terminator: transcription terminator for bacteriophage T7 RNA polymerase
   1275..1703    +  rep_origin     f1 ori (sequence partly withheld): f1 bacteriophage origin of replication; arrow indicates direction of (+) strand synthesis
   1756..1860    +  promoter       AmpR promoter: bla
   1861..2721    +  CDS            AmpR: β-lactamase; bla; confers resistance to ampicillin, carbenicillin, and related antibiotics
   2892..3480    +  rep_origin     ori: high-copy-number ColE1/pMB1/pBR322/pUC origin of replication
   3666..3805    -  misc_feature   bom: basis of mobility region from pBR322
   3907..4098    -  CDS            rop: Rop protein, which maintains plasmids at low copy number; rop
   4115..4495    +  CDS            YPB1_ECOLX: Protein predicted: Swiss-Prot protein existence level 4. From Escherichia coli.
   4567..4858    -  CDS            TcR (fragment): tetracycline efflux protein; tet; confers resistance to tetracycline
   4873..4894    -  protein_bind   CAP binding site: CAP binding activates transcription in the presence of cAMP. E. coli catabolite activator protein
   4907..5989    -  CDS            lacI: lac repressor; lacI; The lac repressor binds to the lac operator to inhibit transcription in E. coli. This inhibition can be relieved by adding lactose or isopropyl-β-D-thiogalactopyranoside (IPTG).
   5990..6067    -  promoter       lacI promoter: lacI
   6075..139     -  CDS            TcR (fragment) (across the origin): tetracycline efflux protein; tet; confers resistance to tetracycline
