[The description below was written by a language model from this plasmid's Addgene catalogue record and pLannotate feature annotations shown in this document.]
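Description:
pET15-VraS - T331I is a bacterial expression plasmid built on the pET15b backbone for producing a single-point mutant of the Staphylococcus aureus histidine kinase VraS in E. coli. The plasmid is about 6.2 kb and is maintained through a ColE1/pMB1-type origin, with ampicillin selection from the bla gene. The catalogue lists it as high copy, although the annotation also shows the pBR322-derived rop gene and bom region, which normally moderate copy number. An f1 origin and residual tetracycline-resistance gene fragments are also present as backbone remnants.

The expression cassette follows the standard pET layout: a T7 promoter with an adjacent lac operator, the T7 gene 10 ribosome binding site, the coding region and a T7 terminator. A lacI gene on the plasmid supplies repressor, so expression depends on a host providing T7 RNA polymerase and is induced with IPTG. The insert was cloned between NdeI and XhoI and carries an N-terminal 6xHis tag from the backbone. The feature table also annotates a TEV protease site between the tag and the insert, suggesting the tag can be removed after purification. This differs from a standard pET15b, which usually has a thrombin site. The vraS annotation is flagged as a fragment of roughly 790 bp, so the construct may encode only part of the kinase, though the record does not say which portion. The automated functional text attached to that feature describes a different two-component system and should be disregarded.

The T331I substitution was made for a study of how single-point mutations in VraS affect antibiotic resistance, and the plasmid serves to produce recombinant mutant protein for purification and biochemical characterisation.
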