Addgene plasmid #206339: pET15-VraS - T331I
Purpose: Bacterial Expression of T331I VraS
Depositing lab: May Abdelaziz. Depositing organization: University of Texas at Tyler. Publication: A mechanistic understanding of the effect of Staphylococcus aureus VraS histidine kinase single-point mutation on antibiotic resistance. Ali L, Karki S, Boorgula GD, Mekakda A, Cagle-White B, Bhattarai S, Beaudoin R, Blakeney A, Singh S, Srivastava S, Abdel Aziz MH. Microbiol Spectr. 2025 Apr 15;13(5):e0009525. doi: 10.1128/spectrum.00095-25. PubMed 40233945.
Backbone
  Vector backbone: pET15b
  Vector type: Bacterial Expression
Growth in bacteria
  Bacterial resistance: Ampicillin, 100 μg/mL
  Growth temperature: 37°C
  Growth strain: DH5alpha
  Copy number: High Copy
Gene/Insert
  Gene/Insert name: VraS
  Species: Staphylococcus aureus
  Mutation: T331I
  Tag / fusion protein: 6xHis (N terminal on backbone)
  Cloning method: Restriction Enzyme; 5′ cloning site Nde I (unknown if destroyed); 3′ cloning site Xho I (unknown if destroyed)
  Sequencing primers: 5′ Unknown
Terms and licenses: Academic/Nonprofit Terms; Industry Terms: Not Available to Industry
How to cite: pET15-VraS - T331I was a gift from May Abdelaziz (Addgene plasmid # 206339 ; http://n2t.net/addgene:206339 ; RRID:Addgene_206339)
