>Addgene plasmid #206339 | pET15-VraS - T331I | depositor partial sequence | sequence record 402736 | insert
TGTGGAGGAAATTCCCTCTAGAATAATTTTGTTTAACTTTAAGAAGGAGATATACCATGGGCGAGCTCAG
CCAGCTCATCATCATCATCATCACAGCAGCGGCCATATGGAGGATCTGTACTTTCAGAGCTGCATGGAGG
GTGAAACCGTGGGCATCAACGACCAGAACATCGAGATTTACAGCGAAACCCTGGATCTGTATCACACCCT
GGTTCCGCTGAACCAGGAGCTGCACAAGCTGCGTCTGAAAACCCAAAACCTGACCAACGAAAACTACAAC
ATCAACGACGTGAAGGTTAAGAAAATCATTGAGGATGAACGTCAACGTCTGGCGCGTGAGCTGCACGACA
GCGTGAGCCAGCAACTGTTCGCGGCGAGCATGATGCTGAGCGCGATTAAGGAGACCAAACTGGAACCGCC
GCTGGACCAGCAAATCCCGATTCTGGAGAAAATGGTTCAGGATAGCCAACTGGAAATGCGTGCGCTGCTG
CTGCACCTGCGTCCGCTGGGTCTGAAGGATAAAAGCCTGGGCGAGGGCATCAAGGACCTGGTGATTGATC
TGCAGAAGAAAGTTCCGATGAAAGTGGTTCACGAAATCCAAGACTTCAAGGTGCCGAAAGGCATTGAGGA
TCACCTGTTTCGTATCACCCAGGAAGCGATTAGCAACACCCTGCGTCACAGCAACGGTACCAAGGTGACC
GTTGAACTGTTCAACAAAGACGATTACCTGCTGCTGCGTATCCAGGACAACGGCAAGGGCTTTAACGTTG
ATGAGAAACTGGAACAAAGCTATGGTCTGAAGAACATGCGTGAGCGTGCGCTGGAAATCGGCGCGACCTT
TCACATTGTGAGCCTGCCGGACAGCGGTATCCGTATTGAGGTTAAGGCGCCGCTGAACAAAGAAGATAGC
TATGACGATTAACCCGGGTCGACTCGAGGATCCGGCTGCTAACAAAGCCCGAAAGGAAGCTGAGTTGGCT
GCTGCCACCGCTGAGCATAACTAGCATAACCCCTTGGGGCCTCTAAACGGGTCT
